Addgene plasmid #239935: LLP1013
Purpose: Csy4 recognition sequences (Cog) as Level-0 part (Golden Gate cloning)
Depositing lab: Ryan Lister. Depositing organization: University of Western Australia. Publication: CRISPRi-based circuits to control gene expression in plants. Khan MA, Herring G, Zhu JY, Oliva M, Fourie E, Johnston B, Zhang Z, Potter J, Pineda L, Pflueger J, Swain T, Pflueger C, Lloyd JPB, Secco D, Small I, Kidd BN, Lister R. Nat Biotechnol. 2025 Mar;43(3):416-430. doi: 10.1038/s41587-024-02236-w. Epub 2024 May 20. PubMed 38769424.
Backbone
  Vector backbone: pAGM9121
  Vector type: Synthetic Biology
Growth in bacteria
  Bacterial resistance: Spectinomycin, 50 μg/mL
  Growth temperature: 30°C
  Growth strain: DH5alpha
  Copy number: High Copy
Gene/Insert
  Gene/Insert name: Csy4 recognition sequence
  Species: Other
  Mutation: N/A
  Cloning method: Restriction Enzyme; 5′ cloning site Unknown (unknown if destroyed)
Terms and licenses: Academic/Nonprofit Terms; Industry Terms: Not Available to Industry
How to cite: LLP1013 was a gift from Ryan Lister (Addgene plasmid # 239935 ; http://n2t.net/addgene:239935 ; RRID:Addgene_239935)
