[The description below was written by a language model from this plasmid's Addgene catalogue record and pLannotate feature annotations shown in this document.]
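Description:
LLP1013 is a small (about 2.1 kb) Level-0 part plasmid for Golden Gate modular cloning, built on the pAGM9121 backbone and catalogued as a synthetic biology vector. It is maintained in E. coli through a high-copy ColE1/pUC-type origin of replication and selected with spectinomycin. The resistance comes from an aadA aminoglycoside adenylyltransferase gene (annotated as SmR), which confers resistance to both spectinomycin and streptomycin. Upstream of this marker the annotation picks up a fragment of the class 1 integron Pc promoter and a short fragment of a gentamicin acetyltransferase gene. These look like remnants of the integron context from which the resistance cassette was derived, with the Pc element plausibly driving aadA expression, and there is no indication that the gentamicin fragment is functional.

The payload is a Csy4 recognition sequence, called "Cog" in the record. It matches the only non-backbone feature, a 28 nt element annotated as a CRISPR RNA direct repeat. Csy4 is a CRISPR-associated endoribonuclease that binds and cleaves a specific repeat-derived RNA hairpin, so placing such sites in a transcript lets individual RNAs, such as guide RNAs, be excised from a longer precursor. As a Level-0 part, the plasmid carries no promoter or terminator for the insert. The element is meant to be released by type IIS restriction digestion and assembled with other standard parts into higher-level transcription units. The record does not state the flanking overhangs or cloning sites. The associated work concerns CRISPRi-based gene circuits for controlling expression in plants, which suggests that this part serves as an RNA-processing module in such designs.
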