Features (pLannotate 1.2.2; 5 found; start..end, strand, type, name):
     23..46      +  promoter       Pc promoter (fragment): intI1 (promoter lies within the coding sequence); class 1 integron promoter
    222..278     +  CDS            GmR (fragment): gentamycin acetyltransferase; aacC1; confers resistance to gentamycin
    289..1076    +  CDS            SmR (fragment): aminoglycoside adenylyltransferase (Murphy, 1985); aadA; confers resistance to spectinomycin and streptomycin
   1417..2005    +  rep_origin     ori: high-copy-number ColE1/pMB1/pBR322/pUC origin of replication
   2058..2085    +  ncRNA          CRISPR-DR4: Accession: RF01317 - CRISPR RNA direct repeat element
>Addgene plasmid #239935 | LLP1013 | addgene full sequence | sequence record 486334 | Addgene NGS Result
GTGCCGAGGCACGAACCCAGTGGACATAAGCCTGTTCGGTTCGTAAGCTGTAATGCAAGTAGCGTATGCG
CTCACGCAACTGGTCCAGAACCTTGACCGAACGCAGCGGTGGTAACGGCGCAGTGGCGGTTTTCATGGCT
TGTTATGACTGTTTTTTTGGGGTACAGTCTATGCCTCGGGCATCCAAGCAGCAAGCGCGTTACGCCGTGG
GTCGATGTTTGATGTTATGGAGCAGCAACGATGTTACGCAGCAGGGCAGTCGCCCTAAAACAAAGTTAAA
CATCATGGGGGAAGCGGTGATCGCCGAAGTATCGACTCAACTATCAGAGGTAGTTGGCGTCATCGAGCGC
CATCTCGAACCGACGTTGCTGGCCGTACATTTGTACGGCTCCGCAGTGGATGGCGGCCTGAAGCCACACA
GCGATATTGATTTGCTGGTTACGGTGACCGTAAGGCTTGATGAAACAACGCGGCGAGCTTTGATCAACGA
CCTTTTGGAAACTTCGGCTTCCCCTGGAGAGAGCGAGATTCTCCGCGCTGTAGAAGTCACCATTGTTGTG
CACGACGACATCATTCCGTGGCGTTATCCAGCTAAGCGCGAACTGCAATTTGGAGAATGGCAGCGCAATG
ACATTCTTGCAGGTATCTTCGAGCCAGCCACGATCGACATTGATCTGGCTATCTTGCTGACAAAAGCAAG
AGAACATAGCGTTGCCTTGGTAGGTCCAGCGGCGGAGGAACTCTTTGATCCGGTTCCTGAACAGGATCTA
TTTGAGGCGCTAAATGAAACCTTAACGCTATGGAACTCGCCGCCCGACTGGGCTGGCGATGAGCGAAATG
TAGTGCTTACGTTGTCCCGCATTTGGTACAGCGCAGTAACCGGCAAAATCGCGCCGAAGGATGTCGCTGC
CGACTGGGCAATGGAGCGCCTGCCGGCCCAGTATCAGCCCGTCATACTTGAAGCTAGACAGGCTTATCTT
GGACAAGAAGAAGATCGCTTGGCCTCGCGCGCAGATCAGTTGGAAGAATTTGTCCATTACGTGAAAGGCG
AGATCACCAAGGTAGTCGGCAAATAATGTCTAGCTAGAAATTCGTTCAAGCCGACGCCGCTTCGCGGCGC
GGCTTAACTCAAGCGTTAGATGCACTAAGCACATAATTGCTCACAGCCAAACTATCAGGTCAAGTCTGCT
TTTATTATTTTTAAGCGTGCATAATAAGCCCTACACAAATTGGGAGATATATCATGCTGTCAGACCAAGT
TTACTCATATATACTTTAGATTGATTTAAAACTTCATTTTTAATTTAAAAGGATCTAGGTGAAGATCCTT
TTTGATAATCTCATGACCAAAATCCCTTAACGTGAGTTTTCGTTCCACTGAGCGTCAGACCCCGTAGAAA
AGATCAAAGGATCTTCTTGAGATCCTTTTTTTCTGCGCGTAATCTGCTGCTTGCAAACAAAAAAACCACC
GCTACCAGCGGTGGTTTGTTTGCCGGATCAAGAGCTACCAACTCTTTTTCCGAAGGTAACTGGCTTCAGC
AGAGCGCAGATACCAAATACTGTTCTTCTAGTGTAGCCGTAGTTAGGCCACCACTTCAAGAACTCTGTAG
CACCGCCTACATACCTCGCTCTGCTAATCCTGTTACCAGTGGCTGCTGCCAGTGGCGATAAGTCGTGTCT
TACCGGGTTGGACTCAAGACGATAGTTACCGGATAAGGCGCAGCGGTCGGGCTGAACGGGGGGTTCGTGC
ACACAGCCCAGCTTGGAGCGAACGACCTACACCGAACTGAGATACCTACAGCGTGAGCTATGAGAAAGCG
CCACGCTTCCCGAAGGGAGAAAGGCGGACAGGTATCCGGTAAGCGGCAGGGTCGGAACAGGAGAGCGCAC
GAGGGAGCTTCCAGGGGGAAACGCCTGGTATCTTTATAGTCCTGTCGGGTTTCGCCACCTCTGACTTGAG
CGTCGATTTTTGTGATGCTCGTCAGGGGGGCGGAGCCTATGGAAAAACGCCAGCAACGCGGCCTTTTTAC
GGTTCCTGCACTCTGTGGTCTCATACTCGTTCACTGCCGTATAGGCAGCTAAGAAATAATGCGAGACCAC
GAA
